>Addgene plasmid #19190 | pBS WSB2 | addgene partial sequence | sequence record 24988 | T3 5'-GCAATTAACCCTCACTAAAGG-3'
NNNNNNNNNNNNGCGGNGGCGGCCGCTCTAGAACTAGTGGATCCCCCGGGCTGCAGGAATTCGGCACGAG
GCCGCCATGAAGCCGAGCGCAGAGGAGCCCGTGCTGCTGGCGGGGCTGAAGCCGGGCCGGCCCCAGCAGT
ACGACTGGAAGTCGAGCTGTGAGACGTGGAGCGTGGCCTTCTCGTCCGACGGAGCCTGGTTCGCCTGGTC
GCAGGGCCACTGCCTGGTCAAGCTGATCCCGTGGCCGCTGCAGGAGACTGAGCTCTGTAGGGCCTCGGAG
CGCAAGAGCCACAAAGCAGAGGCGAAGCGGAGCCGAGCGGGAGCCAAGGAGAAGACGCTGGAGTGTGGCC
AGATAGTGTGGGGCCTGGCCTTCAGCGCCTGGCCGGCGGCACGGCACCCTGATGGGGCGGCAGGGCTGTG
CTGCCAGGTGTTGGCCACCGGCCTCAACGATGGGCAGATAAAGGTGTGGGAGGTGCAGACAGGACATCTT
CTCTTCAGCCTTCTGGGGCACCAGGATGTTGTCAGGGACCTGAGCTTTGCGCCCAATGGGAGCCTCATCC
TGGTGTCGGCATCGCGGGACAGGACCCTGCGCGTCTGGGACCTCAGCAGGGNTGGGCGGCAGGTGCAGGT
GCTGACGGGCCACGTGCAGTGGGTCTATTGCTGCTCCATCTCCCCTGACTGCAGCATGCTCTGCTCAGCT
GCTGGAGAGAAGTCGGCACTGCTGTGGAGTATGCGGTCCTACACACTCATCCGCAAGCTGGANGNNNNNN
AAAANNNNNNNNNNNNNNNNNNNNNNNNNNNNNNNNNNNNNNNNNNNNNNNNNN
