[The description below was written by a language model from this plasmid's Addgene catalogue record.]
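Description:
pBS WSB2 is a pBluescript-based cloning plasmid (Stratagene backbone of about 3 kb) carrying a fragment of the chicken (Gallus gallus) WSB2 gene, which encodes a WD repeat and SOCS box-containing protein. The record classes it as a bacterial expression vector, but it functions essentially as a high-copy phagemid maintained in E. coli under ampicillin selection. The insert was placed between the XhoI site at the 5′ end and the EcoRI site at the 3′ end of the polylinker; whether these sites survived cloning is not recorded. The insert size is also not stated, and the associated GenBank entry appears to be an EST-type record, so the clone may be a partial cDNA rather than a complete coding sequence.

In pBluescript the polylinker is flanked by T3 and T7 phage RNA polymerase promoters, which here also serve as the sequencing primer sites (T3 at the 5′ side, T7 at the 3′ side). This arrangement allows in vitro transcription of either strand of the insert, and the depositor's comment identifies the clone as a probe ("Probe 1_19") showing weak expression in "the PO", most likely the periosteum given the associated study of molecular subdomains in the perichondrium and periosteum. The plasmid is therefore best understood as a template for labelled riboprobes to detect WSB2 transcripts by in situ hybridisation in developing chicken skeletal tissue, rather than as a tool for producing protein. From the stated orientation, antisense probe would be expected from the T7 side, although the record does not say this explicitly. No feature table was supplied, so other backbone details cannot be confirmed from the record.
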