Addgene plasmid #19190: pBS WSB2
Depositing lab: Cliff Tabin. Depositing organization: Harvard Medical School. Publication: Identification of unique molecular subdomains in the perichondrium and periosteum and their role in regulating gene expression in the underlying chondrocytes. Bandyopadhyay A, Kubilus JK, Crochiere ML, Linsenmayer TF, Tabin CJ. Dev Biol. 2008 Sep 1;321(1):162-74. doi: 10.1016/j.ydbio.2008.06.012. Epub 2008 Jun 16. PubMed 18602913.
Backbone
  Vector backbone: pBluescript
  Backbone manufacturer: Stratagene
  Backbone size w/o insert (bp): 3000
  Vector type: Bacterial Expression
Growth in bacteria
  Bacterial resistance: Ampicillin, 100 μg/mL
  Growth temperature: 37°C
  Growth strain: DH5alpha
  Copy number: High Copy
Gene/Insert
  Gene/Insert name: WSB2
  Species: G. gallus (chicken)
  GenBank ID: FG356176
  Entrez Gene: WSB2
  Cloning method: Restriction Enzyme; 5′ cloning site XhoI (unknown if destroyed); 3′ cloning site EcoRI (unknown if destroyed)
  Sequencing primers: 5′ T3; 3′ T7
Terms and licenses: Academic/Nonprofit Terms; Industry Terms: Not Available to Industry
Depositor comments: Probe 1_19, weak expression in the PO.
How to cite: pBS WSB2 was a gift from Cliff Tabin (Addgene plasmid # 19190 ; http://n2t.net/addgene:19190 ; RRID:Addgene_19190)
